>Addgene plasmid #192771 | Ppst93-MCRaeo-ND | addgene full sequence | sequence record 379178 | Addgene NGS Result
ATCGTGTAGTCTCCTTCAGATGAAAATAATATTTTTAATTTTCAGAAATATTACTGGAAAAATACCTGAA
AAATATTTGAAAAAAAAACATACACCCAGCGGGGAAAAATCGAACATTTTGAAAAAGTCTATTTATAGGG
TTTAAACAGGGCCAAGACCTGCGGGATATACCCCAAAAATGTTCGATAAAAAAATCGAACATTTTTCGAA
CATTTTTTATAATGTTCGATGTGTGCGAGTATGTTCGATAAAAAAATCGAACATTTTGAAAGACAATTTG
AAGAGATATAAAAAAAATAATCTATTATAATATAGATATATAATATGTTCGATATGTTCGATATTTTTTT
ATATATTATATTATATTTAACCTTGTATTGATTATTGAATAATATTTATTATTACTTTTTTTGATTTCTT
GTAAAAAATCGAACATATTTTACATATTGTAAAAAATAAAAAAGATTTAAAAAAAGTGTCCGAAAAAGTT
AAACAAACATTATTATTAAAATGTTAGTTTAATATGTATCTTGATATGCTCTTCTTTCTTTCATGCTTAA
ACTTGTATAACTGTATGCTTTTTTCATTTCCTTTATTTTGTCCTTTCCTTTCTTTGTTATCTGGTAATAT
CCTTCCTTCTTTCCTGCATACTTCAAAAATCCAAGGTTTTTTAAGTTATCGAGATAAGAATTACTAGATG
AATTCGCGCCCGGTTCTAGATTTATTCATAAAATAGGAACTAAAATACCAAAATAGAAACATTTATATAC
ATTTGATGTGTAGGGTATACCATAAACCTGGGAGGTGTCTCATATGGTTAAATACGAAGATAAAATTAAC
CTTTACGATGCAAAAGGAAACCTTGCAGAAGAAAACGTTCCACTTGAAGCAATTTCACCATTATACAATC
CAGTTGTTAAAGATATGGTTAAATCAATTAAAAGAACAGTTGCAGTTAACCTTGCAGGAATTGAAGCAAC
ACTTAAAGCAGGAACTATTGGAGGAAAAGCATGTAGAGTTCCAGGAAGAACTCTTGATTTACCAATTGTT
GATGAAGCAGAAGCAATTATGGATAAAGTTGAAAAAATTCTTAAAATTTCAGAAGATGATGATACAAATA
TTAGAACTATTAATGGAGGAAAACAAGCAGTTGTTCAGGTTCCATCAAAAAGACTTGATATTGCAGCAGA
ATACTCAGTTTCAATGTTATCAACAGGAATGGCACTTAAAGAAGCAATTATTGATACATTTGATGTTGAT
ATGTTTGATGGATCAACTGTTCACGCAGCAATTGTTGGAAGATATCCACAAGTTATGGATTACATGGGAG
GAAATATTGCATCATTATTAGGAGCACCATCAAATATGGAAGGATTAGGATACGCACTTAGAAACATTAT
GGTTAACCACTACGTTGCAACAACAAAGAAAAATCTTATGAACGCAGTTGCATTTTCATCAATTATGGAA
CAAACTGCAATGTTTGAAATGGGAGATGCAATTGGATCATTTGAAAGAATGCACTTATTAGGACTTGGAT
ACCAGGGACTTAACGCAGATAACATTGTTATTGATTTAGTTAAAGCAAATGCATCAGGAACAGTTGGAAC
TGTTGTTGCATCAGTTGTTGAAAGAGCACTTGAAGATAAAGTTATTGCAGAAGATAAAACAATGAACTCA
GGATTTACTATGTACAAACCAGTTGATGTTGCAAAATGGAATGCATACGCAGCAGCAGGATTAGTTGCAG
CATCAATTGTTAATTGTGGAGCAGCAAGAGCAGCACAAAATGTTGCATCAACAATTCTTTACTACAACGA
TATTCTTGAATATGAAACAGGATTACCAGGAACTGATTACGGAAGATCAGAAGGAACTGCAGTTGGATTT
TCATTTTTCTCACACTCAATTTATGGAGGCGGAGGACCAGGAATTTTTACAGGAAATCACGTTGTTACTA
GACACTCAAAAGGATTTGCAATTCCACCAGTTACAGCAGCATTATGTGTTGATGCAGGAACACAGATGTT
TTCACCAGAAAAAACTTCAGCATTAGTTGGAGCAGTTTACTCAGATATTCCAGAATTTAGAGAACCACTT
AAACACGTTATTGAAGGAGCAATTGAAATTAAAGATAAAATTTAAATTATCAATTGCTCATATATCTTTT
ATTCCCGGTATTTAACTTATTGGTAGGTAATATTATGGATTACAAAGATGATGATGATAAAGGCGCCAGC
TGGTCACACCCACAATTTGAAAAAGGAGGTGGATCAGGAGGTGGATCAGGAGGTTCAGCATGGTCACATC
CTCAGTTTGAAAAATCAGCAATGATTGAAATTGAAGTTTTTCCACACAGATTTTTAAAAGCAGATACAAC
TGAAAAATTTCTTAACGATATTTACTCAATTGAAACTGTTGAAAGAGTTATTGTTCACGGACAACCATTA
CCAAAAACTGTTTATTACGGACCAGCAAGAGGAACACCAGTTAATCACCCAGAAAGAAAAGAAGTTCTTG
TTAACGGAGTTCCAGTTGAACTTACAGTTATGGCAGGAAGATTTTGGATTCTTCTTGAAAACGATAACGA
ACTTAACAAAATTGAAGAAATTTGTAAATCATTATTTCCATATGGATACAATTTAAATGTTGGAAAATTT
ACTAGAGATTCACCAACAACTACAGATTACATGAAATACGGAGAAAAACTTGTTAACTCAATGGATAGAA
AAATGATTGGACTTACAGATCCAAGATCAAAATTTGCATCATCAGTTAAAATGATTCCAAAAAACGAAAA
CGCAGAATGTGAACAGAATTAAGAGGATAGTGATTTTATGCCAGTTGGAAGAAAAGAACAAATTGTTGAT
TGTAGAGCAGTTAGAGGATTAGGAGAAGGTGGAGGATTAGCACAGAGAGGAACATTTGCAGAAGGACTTA
AAAACGATGTTGTTGTTGTTGCAATGTCACCAGGAAGAAGACACATTACAAAACCAGTTTGTGAAATTAC
TTACGGAATTAGAGAAGCAGGAATTCAAACTTCAGTTCTTGTTCTTAACGCAGGATCAGGATTACCACAC
GATACACCAAAAGGATCATTAGGATCAACTTTTGGATTAAAACCAGAAGAAGCAAAACAGGTTAACAGAC
ACAAACTTTGTATTGTTCACCTTGGAAACGTTAAATCACACATTATTTACAAAGCAAGATTATTTCTTAG
ATACGTTAAAATTCCAACAATTATTGTTTGTCAAACTCCAATTGATATGGAAGATTTTGCAAAAATTGGA
GTTAAAACAAAAAACGTTATGCCAGTTAATCCAGATACAGAAGGAACTATTGTTGATATTATTACTGGAG
TTGTTAGAGGAGAATCAGCAACACAGCTTAAAATTGATGAAACTATTGAAAAAATTAAAAATCACTTAAA
TTAAATTAAAAGGTGATTCTATGGCATATACTCCACAATTTTGTCCAGGATCAACAACTGTTGCACAGAA
TAGAAGAGATCACATGAATCCAGATGTTCAACTTGAAAAACTTAGAGAAATTCCAGATGATGAAATTGTT
AAAGTTATGGGACACAGACAGCCAGGAGAAGATTACAAAACAGTTCACCCACCATTAGAAGAAATGGATA
TGCCAGAAGATTTTGTTAGAGATATTGTTGAACCAATGTCAGGAGCAAAAGAAGGACACAGAATTAGATA
CATTCAATTTGCAGATTCAATGTACAATGCACCAGCACAGCCATATGATAGAGCAAGAACTTACATGTGG
AGATTTAGAGGAGTTGATACAGGAACTCTTTCAGGAAGACAAGTTATTGAAATGAGAGAATCAAACCTTG
AAGAAATGTCAAAAAACTTTTGTATTGATACAGCATTTTTCGATCCAGCAACTTGTGGAATGAGAGGAGC
AACAGTTCACGGACACTCACTTAGACTTGATGAAAACGGACTTATGTTTGATGCATTACAAAGATATGTT
TTTGATGAAAAAACAGGACACGTTCTTTACGTTAAAGATCAGGTTGGAAGACCATTAGATGAACCAGTTG
ATTTTGGAGAACCATTATCAACTGAAAAACTTAAAGAAATTACAACTATTTACAGAAAAGATTCAATTGC
AATGAGAGATGATGAAGAAATTGTTACAGTTGTTAAAAGAATTCACAGAGCAAGAACTCTTGGAGGATAT
ATGCCAACAGAAAAAATTTTTGAAGGATTATAAGTGAAATACGATACAGCAAATATTGAATATATTACTT
AACCTACCTCTACTTACCTTTTGAGGTGAATTTTATGGAAGCAGAAAAGAAATTATTTCTTAAAGCATTA
AAAGAAAAATTTGATGAAGATCCAAAAGAAAAATACACAAAATTTTACACTTACGGAGGATGGAAACAAT
CAAAAAGAAAAACTGAATTTGTTGAAGCAGCAAAAGATATTGCAGATAAAAGAGGTGGAATGCCAGGATA
CAATCCAGATATTGGAGTTCCATTAGGACAGAGAAAAATGATGTCATACAAACTTTCAGGAACAGATGAT
TACGTTGAAGGAGATGATTTACACTTTATGAACAACGCAGCAATTCAACAGCTTCACGATGATATTAGAA
GAACTGTTATTGTTGGAATGGATACAGGACACATGGTTCTTGAAAAACGATTAGGAGTTGAAGTTACACC
AGAAACTATTAACGAATACATGGAAACTATTAATCACGCATTACCTGGAGGAGCAGTTGTTCAAGAACAC
ATGGTTGAAGTTGATCCAGCATTAGCATGGGATTCATACGCAAAAATTTTTACAGGAGATGATGAACTTG
CAGATGAATTAGATAAAAGAGTTTTAGTTGATATTAACAAATTATTTCCAGAAGAACAAGCAGAAGAACT
TAAAGCAGCAATTGGAAAGAAAACATACCAGATTTCAAGAGTTCCAACATTAGTTGGAAGAGTTTGTGAT
GGAGGAACTATTGCAAGATGGTCAGCAATGCAGATTGGAATGTCATTTATTACAGCATACAAACTTTGTG
CAGGAGAAGCAGCAATTGCAGATTTTTCATACGCAGCAAAACACGCAGATGTTATTGGAATGGGAACTGC
ATTACCAGCAAGAAGATCAAGAGGAGCAAATGAACCTGGAGGAATTCCATTTGGAATTCTTTGTGATGTT
GTTCAAACAACTAGAATTTCAGATGATCCAGTTGAACAGTCATTAGAAGTTGTTGCAACAGGAGCAATGT
TATATGATCAAATTTGGTTAGGAGCATACATGTCTGGAGGAGTTGGATTTACACAGTATGCAACTGCAGC
ATACACAGATGATATTCTTGATGATTTTTGTTACTACGGACTTGATTACGTTGAAAAGAAATTTGGAAGA
TGTGGAACAAAAGCAACTATGGATGTAGTTGAAGATATTGCAACAGAAGTTACTCTTTACTCACTTGAAC
AATACGATGAATACCCAACTTTATTAGAAGATCACTTTGGAGGATCACAGAGAGCAGCAGTTGCAGCAGC
AGCAGCAGGAGTTTCAGTTTGTATGGCAACAGGAAATTCAAATGCAGGAGTTAACGGATGGTACCTTTCA
CAAATTATGCACAAAGAATACCACTCAAGACTTGGATTTTACGGATACGATTTACAAGATCAGTGTGGAG
CATCAAACTCACTTTCAATTAGAAACGATGAATCATCACCATTAGAACTTAGAGGACCAAACTACCCAAA
TTACGCAATGAATGTTGGACACCAAGGAGAATACGCAGGAATTACTCAGGCAGCACACTCAGCAAGAGGA
GATGCATTTGCAATGAATCCATTAATTAAAGTTGCATTTGCAGATCCATCACTTATTTTTGATTTTGCAA
GACCAAGAAAATGTTGTGCAAGAGGAGCATTAAGAGAATTTGAAGTTGCAGGAGAAAGAGATCCAATTTT
ACCAGCAAAATAAACTAGTAGCGGCCGCTGCAGGATATAGCAAAAGTGGGACTTAAGTTCCCACTTTTGC
TATTTTATAAAAAACGCCCTATTCGTAATATACTATTCAAAACTAAATATTCATTGAAATATTTGGGTAA
TAATTAATATTAATCTAATATTTAGATATTGAGATATAATAATAACATTTTTTTAAAAAATCATCTATTT
TCATCTTAATTTTATATATTAAAGCCCATTTTTTGAGTATTCAAATTCAAATTATTGTGTTATTAACATC
TTATATATAAACTTTTCTATTTAATGTTAATGAAAAAGTGAATATATATACATAGAGTAATGTTATGATG
TATATATCAAAAAAAACTAGAGGAGACGACCTTCCATGACAGAATATAAACCAACAGTTAGATTAGCAAC
AAGAGATGACGTACCTAGGGCAGTAAGAACTCTTGCAGCAGCTTTTGCAGATTATCCAGCAACAAGACAC
ACAGTTGATCCAGATAGACACATTGAAAGAGTTACAGAATTACAAGAATTATTTTTAACAAGAGTTGGTC
TTGATATAGGTAAAGTATGGGTTGCAGATGATGGAGCAGCAGTTGCAGTTTGGACAACACCAGAATCAGT
TGAAGCTGGTGCTGTTTTTGCAGAAATTGGACCAAGAATGGCTGAATTATCAGGATCAAGATTAGCAGCT
CAGCAACAGATGGAAGGATTACTTGCACCACACAGACCAAAAGAACCAGCATGGTTTTTAGCAACAGTTG
GAGTTTCACCAGATCACCAGGGAAAAGGTTTAGGTTCTGCTGTTGTACTTCCTGGTGTTGAAGCAGCTGA
AAGAGCAGGAGTTCCAGCATTTTTAGAAACATCAGCACCAAGAAATCTTCCATTTTATGAAAGACTTGGA
TTTACAGTTACAGCAGATGTTGAAGTTCCAGAAGGACCAAGAACATGGTGTATGACAAGAAAACCAGGAG
CATAACCATGGCTCCGACCGAAGCCACCCGGGGCGGCCCCGCCGACCCCGCACCCGCCCCCGAGGCCCAC
CGCGGGGGACACACCGAACACGCCGACCCTGCTGAACACGCGGCGCAGTTCGGTGCCCAGGAGCGGATCG
GGAATTAATTCGAAGCTGCTGGTGAAAGAGACCCTATCTTACCTGCTAAAATCTAAGTTAATTACTAATT
TATTATTAATTTATTATTAGATTGGGTAAAATAGTAAAAGAAAACTAAAGGAAACCTAATATGGTTTCCT
TTTTTTATATATTTTTAATTCACTGGGGGGATTTAAAACTTCATTTTTAATTTAAAAGGATCTAGGTGAA
GATCCTTGGTGCACTCTCAGTACAATCTGCTCTGATGCCGCATAGTTAAGCCAGCCCCGACACCCGCCAA
CACCCGCTGACGCGCCCTGACGGGCTTGTCTGCTCCCGGCATCCGCTTACAGACAAGCTGTGACCGTCTC
CGGGAGCTGCATGTGTCAGAGGTTTTCACCGTCATCACCGAAACGCGCGAGACGAAAGGGCCTCGTGATA
CGCCTATTTTTATAGGTTAATGTCATGATAATAATGGTTTCTTAGACGTCAGGTGGCACTTTTCGGGGAA
ATGTGCGCGGAACCCCTATTTGTTTATTTTTCTAAATACATTCAAATATGTATCCGCTCATGAGACAATA
ACCCTGATAAATGCTTCAATAATATTGAAAAAGGAAGAGTATGAGTATTCAACATTTCCGTGTCGCCCTT
ATTCCCTTTTTTGCGGCATTTTGCCTTCCTGTTTTTGCTCACCCAGAAACGCTGGTGAAAGTAAAAGATG
CTGAAGATCAGTTGGGTGCACGAGTGGGTTACATCGAACTGGATCTCAACAGCGGTAAGATCCTTGAGAG
TTTTCGCCCCGAAGAACGTTTTCCAATGATGAGCACTTTTAAAGTTCTGCTATGTGGCGCGGTATTATCC
CGTATTGACGCCGGGCAAGAGCAACTCGGTCGCCGCATACACTATTCTCAGAATGACTTGGTTGAGTACT
CACCAGTCACAGAAAAGCATCTTACGGATGGCATGACAGTAAGAGAATTATGCAGTGCTGCCATAACCAT
GAGTGATAACACTGCGGCCAACTTACTTCTGACAACGATCGGAGGACCGAAGGAGCTAACCGCTTTTTTG
CACAACATGGGGGATCATGTAACTCGCCTTGATCGTTGGGAACCGGAGCTGAATGAAGCCATACCAAACG
ACGAGCGTGACACCACGATGCCTGTAGCAATGGCAACAACGTTGCGCAAACTATTAACTGGCGAACTACT
TACTCTAGCTTCCCGGCAACAATTAATAGACTGGATGGAGGCGGATAAAGTTGCAGGACCACTTCTGCGC
TCGGCCCTTCCGGCTGGCTGGTTTATTGCTGATAAATCTGGAGCCGGTGAGCGTGGGTCTCGCGGTATCA
TTGCAGCACTGGGGCCAGATGGTAAGCCCTCCCGTATCGTAGTTATCTACACGACGGGGAGTCAGGCAAC
TATGGATGAACGAAATAGACAGATCGCTGAGATAGGTGCCTCACTGATTAAGCATTGGTAACTGTCAGAC
CAAGTTTACTCATATATACTTTAGATTGATTTAAAACTTCATTTTTAATTTAAAAGGATCTAGGTGAAGA
TCCTTTTTGATAATCTCATGACCAAAATCCCTTAACGTGAGTTTTCGTTCCACTGAGCGTCAGACCCCGT
AGAAAAGATCAAAGGATCTTCTTGAGATCCTTTTTTTCTGCGCGTAATCTGCTGCTTGCAAACAAAAAAA
CCACCGCTACCAGCGGTGGTTTGTTTGCCGGATCAAGAGCTACCAACTCTTTTTCCGAAGGTAACTGGCT
TCAGCAGAGCGCAGATACCAAATACTGTTCTTCTAGTGTAGCCGTAGTTAGGCCACCACTTCAAGAACTC
TGTAGCACCGCCTACATACCTCGCTCTGCTAATCCTGTTACCAGTGGCTGCTGCCAGTGGCGATAAGTCG
TGTCTTACCGGGTTGGACTCAAGACGATAGTTACCGGATAAGGCGCAGCGGTCGGGCTGAACGGGGGGTT
CGTGCACACAGCCCAGCTTGGAGCGAACGACCTACACCGAACTGAGATACCTACAGCGTGAGCTATGAGA
AAGCGCCACGCTTCCCGAAGGGAGAAAGGCGGACAGGTATCCGGTAAGCGGCAGGGTCGGAACAGGAGAG
CGCACGAGGGAGCTTCCAGGGGGAAACGCCTGGTATCTTTATAGTCCTGTCGGGTTTCGCCACCTCTGAC
TTGAGCGTCGATTTTTGTGATGCTCGTCAGGGGGGCGGAGCCTATGGAAAAACGCCAGCAACGCGGCCTT
TTTACGGTTCCTGGCCTTTTGCTGGCCTTTTGCTCACATGGTACCCATTATTTAGTTTTTTTTTATCACC
ACAACGTATAAACCCCCTTTCAGAAGAAAACAGAGAATGAAAACAGATTTTAATTTATATATCGTATCTA
TAATTTAGTTTTTTTTTATTGCAGTTTTAGAAGTGCGTTTGTCCTGGAGCGAAATACACGAT
Features (pLannotate 1.2.2; 14 found; start..end, strand, type, name):
    814..2142    +  CDS            mrtB: MCRY_METTH - Experimental evidence at protein level: Swiss-Prot protein existence level 1. Component of the methyl-coenzyme M reductase (MCR) I that catalyzes the reductive cleavage of methyl-coenzyme M (CoM-S-CH3 or 2- (methylthio)ethanesulfonate) using coenzyme B (CoB or 7- mercaptoheptanoylthreonine phosphate) as reductant which results in the production of methane and the mixed heterodisulfide of CoB and CoM (CoM-S-S-CoB). This is the final step in methanogenesis. From Methanothermobacter thermautotrophicus (strain ATCC 29096 / DSM 1053 / JCM 10044 / NBRC 100330 / Delta H) (Methanobacteriu
   2207..2230    +  CDS            2xFLAG (fragment): two tandem FLAG® epitope tags
   2331..2807    +  CDS            mcrD: MCRD_METJA - Protein inferred from homology: Swiss-Prot protein existence level 3. From Methanocaldococcus jannaschii (strain ATCC 43067 / DSM 2661 / JAL-1 / JCM 10045 / NBRC 100440) (Methanococcus jannaschii).
   2844..3419    +  CDS            mcrC: MCRC_METTH - Experimental evidence at transcript level: Swiss-Prot protein existence level 2. From Methanothermobacter thermautotrophicus (strain ATCC 29096 / DSM 1053 / JCM 10044 / NBRC 100330 / Delta H) (Methanobacterium thermoautotrophicum).
   3451..4200    +  CDS            mrtG (fragment): MCRZ_METTM - Experimental evidence at protein level: Swiss-Prot protein existence level 1. Component of the methyl-coenzyme M reductase (MCR) I that catalyzes the reductive cleavage of methyl-coenzyme M (CoM-S-CH3 or 2- (methylthio)ethanesulfonate) using coenzyme B (CoB or 7- mercaptoheptanoylthreonine phosphate) as reductant which results in the production of methane and the mixed heterodisulfide of CoB and CoM (CoM-S-S-CoB). This is the final step in methanogenesis. From Methanothermobacter marburgensis (strain ATCC BAA-927 / DSM 2133 / JCM 14651 / NBRC 100331 / OCM 82 / Marburg) (Methanobac
   4305..5957    +  CDS            mcrA: MCRA_METJA - Experimental evidence at protein level: Swiss-Prot protein existence level 1. Component of the methyl-coenzyme M reductase (MCR) I that catalyzes the reductive cleavage of methyl-coenzyme M (CoM-S-CH3 or 2- (methylthio)ethanesulfonate) using coenzyme B (CoB or 7- mercaptoheptanoylthreonine phosphate) as reductant which results in the production of methane and the mixed heterodisulfide of CoB and CoM (CoM-S-S-CoB). This is the final step in methanogenesis. From Methanocaldococcus jannaschii (strain ATCC 43067 / DSM 2661 / JAL-1 / JCM 10045 / NBRC 100440) (Methanococcus jannaschii).
   5964..5983    +  misc_feature   BioBrick suffix: universal suffix for all parts
   6336..6932    +  CDS            pac: PUAC_STRAD - Protein predicted: Swiss-Prot protein existence level 4. Detoxification of puromycin. From Streptomyces alboniger.
   6938..7069    +  CDS            dmpM (fragment): DMPM_STRAD - Protein inferred from homology: Swiss-Prot protein existence level 3. From Streptomyces alboniger.
   7287..7334    -  misc_feature   bom (fragment): basis of mobility region from pBR322
   7436..7471    -  CDS            rop (fragment): Rop protein, which maintains plasmids at low copy number; rop
   7566..7670    +  promoter       AmpR promoter: bla
   7671..8531    +  CDS            AmpR: β-lactamase; bla; confers resistance to ampicillin, carbenicillin, and related antibiotics
   8702..9290    +  rep_origin     ori: high-copy-number ColE1/pMB1/pBR322/pUC origin of replication
