[The description below was written by a language model from this plasmid's Addgene catalogue record and pLannotate feature annotations shown in this document.]
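Description:
Ppst93-MCRaeo-ND is an approximately 9.5 kb E. coli–Methanococcus shuttle expression plasmid built on the pMEV5 backbone and intended for heterologous expression in the methanogenic archaeon Methanococcus maripaludis. In E. coli it is maintained through a ColE1/pUC-type origin and selected with ampicillin via the bla gene and its promoter; short remnants of the pBR322 bom and rop regions are also detected. Selection in M. maripaludis relies on puromycin, conferred by the Streptomyces alboniger pac (puromycin N-acetyltransferase) gene, which is followed by a fragment of the neighbouring dmpM gene. The feature table does not annotate an archaeal replication element or the promoter driving pac.

The roughly 5.2 kb insert is the methyl-coenzyme M reductase (MCR) operon from Methanococcus aeolicus. The annotation identifies its genes by homology to proteins from other methanogens, giving the order B, D, C, G, A: the beta subunit, the accessory proteins McrD and McrC, the gamma subunit and the alpha subunit. MCR catalyses the final, methane-releasing step of methanogenesis, reducing methyl-coenzyme M with coenzyme B. The record lists a Flag-Strep2 tag, and a FLAG-type sequence is detected between the beta-subunit gene and mcrD, which together with the "ND" designation suggests the tag sits at the N-terminus of McrD, although the record does not say so explicitly. The name implies a "Ppst" promoter variant upstream of the operon, but no promoter is annotated there and its identity is not stated. A BioBrick suffix follows mcrA. The construct is used to produce affinity-tagged recombinant MCR in M. maripaludis, in work on expressing divergent methyl/alkyl-coenzyme M reductases.
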