Addgene plasmid #192771: Ppst93-MCRaeo-ND
Purpose: Expresses ND-tagged MCRaeo in Methanococcus maripaludis
Depositing lab: William B. Whitman. Depositing organization: University of Georgia. Publication: Expression of divergent methyl/alkyl coenzyme M reductases from uncultured archaea. Shao N, Fan Y, Chou CW, Yavari S, Williams RV, Amster IJ, Brown SM, Drake IJ, Duin EC, Whitman WB, Liu Y. Commun Biol. 2022 Oct 20;5(1):1113. doi: 10.1038/s42003-022-04057-6. PubMed 36266535.
Backbone
  Vector backbone: pMEV5
  Backbone size w/o insert (bp): 4300
  Total vector size (bp): 9500
  Vector type: Synthetic Biology ; Heterologous expression in Methanococcus maripaludis
  Selectable markers: Puromycin
Growth in bacteria
  Bacterial resistance: Ampicillin, 100 μg/mL
  Growth temperature: 37°C
  Growth strain: DH5alpha
  Copy number: Unknown
Gene/Insert
  Gene/Insert name: Methyl coenzyme M reductase (alt name: MCR)
  Species: Methanococcus aeolicus
  Insert size (bp): 5200
  Tag / fusion protein: Flag-Strep2
Terms and licenses: Academic/Nonprofit Terms; Industry Terms
How to cite: Ppst93-MCRaeo-ND was a gift from William B. Whitman (Addgene plasmid # 192771 ; http://n2t.net/addgene:192771 ; RRID:Addgene_192771)
